>Addgene plasmid #61398 | pmCherry_C1 I3 | addgene partial sequence | sequence record 102106 | mCherry-F 5'-ccccgtaatgcagaagaaga-3'
GGGCGAGATCAAGCAGAGGCTGAAGCTGAAGGACGGCGGCCACTACGACGCTGAGGTCAAGACCACCTAC
AAGGCCAAGAAGCCCGTGCAGCTGCCCGGCGCCTACAACGTCAACATCAAGTTGGACATCACCTCCCACA
ACGAGGACTACACCATCGTGGAACAGTACGAACGCGCCGAGGGCCGCCACTCCACCGGCGGCATGGACGA
GCTGTACAAGTCCGGACTCAGATCTCGAGCTCAAGCTTCGAATTCAATGGCCGAGGCAGGGGCTGGGCTG
AGCGAGACCGTCACTGAGACAACGGTTACCGTGACAACCGAGCCCGAGAACCGGAGCCTTACCATCAAAC
TTCGGAAACGGAAGCCAGAGAAAAAGGTAGAATGGACAAGTGACACTGTGGACAATGAACACATGGGCCG
CCGCTCATCCAAATGCTGCTGTATTTATGAGAAACCTCGGGCCTTTGGCGAGAGCTCCACGGAAAGTGAT
GAGGAGGAAGAAGAGGGCTGTGGTCATACACACTGTGTACGTGGCCACCGCAAAGGACGGCGTCGTGCAA
CCCTAGGACCGACCCCCACCACCCCTCCCCAGCCTCCTGACCCTTCCCAGCCCCCTCCAGGGCCAATGCA
GCACTAAGGATCCACCGGATCTAGATAACTGATCATAATCAGCCATACCACATTTGTAGAGGTTTTACTT
GCTTT
