>Addgene plasmid #61398 | pmCherry_C1 I3 | addgene partial sequence | sequence record 102107 | SV40pA-R 5'-GAAATTTGTGATGCTATTGC-3'
TTGCATTCATTTTATGTTTCAGGTTCAGGGGGAGGTGTGGGAGGTTTTTTAAAGCAAGTAAAACCTCTAC
AAATGTGGTATGGCTGATTATGATCAGTTATCTAGATCCGGTGGATCCTTAGTGCTGCATTGGCCCTGGA
GGGGGCTGGGAAGGGTCAGGAGGCTGGGGAGGGGTGGTGGGGGTCGGTCCTAGGGTTGCACGACGCCGTC
CTTTGCGGTGGCCACGTACACAGTGTGTATGACCACAGCCCTCTTCTTCCTCCTCATCACTTTCCGTGGA
GCTCTCGCCAAAGGCCCGAGGTTTCTCATAAATACAGCAGCATTTGGATGAGCGGCGGCCCATGTGTTCA
TTGTCCACAGTGTCACTTGTCCATTCTACCTTTTTCTCTGGCTTCCGTTTCCGAAGTTTGATGGTAAGGC
TCCGGTTCTCGGGCTCGGTTGTCACGGTAACCGTTGTCTCAGTGACGGTCTCGCTCAGCCCAGCCCCTGC
CTCGGCCATTGAATTCGAAGCTTGAGCTCGAGATCTGAGTCCGGACTTGTACAGCTCGTCCATGCCGCCG
GTGGAGTGGCGGCCCTCGGCGCGTTCGTACTGTTCCACGATGGTGTAGTCCTCGTTGTGGGAGGTGATGT
CCAACTTGATGTTGACGTTGTAGGCGCCGGGCAGCTGCACGGGCTTCTTGGCCTTGTAGGTGGTCTTGAC
CTCAGCGTCGTAGTGGCCGCCGTCCTTCAGCTTCAGCCTCTGCTTGATCTCGCCCTTCA
