[The description below was written by a language model from this plasmid's Addgene catalogue record.]
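Description:
pmCherry_C1 I3 is a mammalian expression plasmid of about 5.1 kb built on the Clontech pEGFP_C1 backbone (about 4.7 kb without insert), in which the original GFP coding sequence was swapped for mCherry by an AgeI/EcoRI exchange. It is a high-copy plasmid propagated in E. coli under kanamycin selection, and it carries a neomycin resistance marker so that transfected mammalian cells can be selected with G418. In C1-type vectors a single resistance gene typically serves both purposes. No feature table is provided, so elements such as the replication origin and polyadenylation signals are not explicitly documented here.

The payload is human Inhibitor-3, the product of the PPP1R11 gene and a regulatory subunit of protein phosphatase-1. It was inserted by restriction cloning between the EcoRI and BamHI sites downstream of mCherry. Transcription is driven by the CMV promoter, a strong constitutive promoter in most mammalian cell lines. Because the fluorescent protein sits upstream of the cloning site, the product is a fusion with mCherry at the N terminus of Inhibitor-3. The record does not say whether the cloning sites remain intact.

The construct is intended for expressing red-fluorescent Inhibitor-3 in mammalian cells, which allows its localisation and behaviour to be followed by microscopy. The associated study concerns the role of Inhibitor-3 in bipolar mitotic spindle attachment, where it limits the association of SDS22 with kinetochore-bound protein phosphatase-1. This suggests the plasmid is suited to imaging and functional studies of phosphatase regulation during mitosis.
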