Addgene plasmid #61398: pmCherry_C1 I3
Purpose: Expresses mCherry-tagged Inhibitor-3 in mammalian cells
Depositing lab: Hemmo Meyer. Depositing organization: Universitaet Duisburg-Essen. Publication: Inhibitor-3 ensures bipolar mitotic spindle attachment by limiting association of SDS22 with kinetochore-bound protein phosphatase-1. Eiteneuer A, Seiler J, Weith M, Beullens M, Lesage B, Krenn V, Musacchio A, Bollen M, Meyer H. EMBO J. 2014 Oct 8. pii: e201489054. 10.15252/embj.201489054 PubMed 25298395.
Backbone
  Vector backbone: pEGFP_C1
  Backbone manufacturer: Clontech
  Backbone size w/o insert (bp): 4700
  Total vector size (bp): 5100
  Modifications to backbone: GFP was exchanged by mCherry via restriction digest with AgeI and EcoRI
  Vector type: Mammalian Expression
  Selectable markers: Neomycin (select with G418)
Growth in bacteria
  Bacterial resistance: Kanamycin, 50 μg/mL
  Growth temperature: 37°C
  Growth strain: DH5alpha
  Copy number: High Copy
Gene/Insert
  Gene/Insert name: Inhibitor-3 (alt name: PPP1R11)
  Species: H. sapiens (human)
  Entrez Gene: PPP1R11 (a.k.a. CFAP255, HCG-V, HCGV, IPP3, TCTE5, TCTEX5)
  Promoter: CMV
  Tag / fusion protein: mCherry (N terminal on backbone)
  Cloning method: Restriction Enzyme; 5′ cloning site EcoRI (unknown if destroyed); 3′ cloning site BamHI (unknown if destroyed)
  Sequencing primers: 5′ CMV-F; 3′ pEGFP-RP
Terms and licenses: Academic/Nonprofit Terms; Industry Terms: Not Available to Industry
How to cite: pmCherry_C1 I3 was a gift from Hemmo Meyer (Addgene plasmid # 61398 ; http://n2t.net/addgene:61398 ; RRID:Addgene_61398)
